>Addgene plasmid #148969 | pYL156 (TRV RNA2) | addgene full sequence | sequence record 300340 | Addgene NGS Result
AAGCTTGCATGCCTGCAGGTCAACATGGTGGAGCACGACACTCTCGTCTACTCCAAGAATATCAAAGATA
CAGTCTCAGAAGACCAGAGGGCTATTGAGACTTTTCAACAAAGGGTAATATCGGGAAACCTCCTCGGATT
CCATTGCCCAGCTATCTGTCACTTCATCGAAAGGACAGTAGAAAAGGAAGATGGCTTCTACAAATGCCAT
CATTGCGATAAAGGAAAGGCTATCGTTCAAGATGCCTCTACCGACAGTGGTCCCAAAGATGGACCCCCAC
CCACGAGGAACATCGTGGAAAAAGAAGACGTTCCAACCACGTCTTCAAAGCAAGTGGATTGATGTGATGG
TCAACATGGTGGAGCACGACACTCTCGTCTACTCCAAGAATATCAAAGATACAGTCTCAGAAGACCAGAG
GGCTATTGAGACTTTTCAACAAAGGGTAATATCGGGAAACCTCCTCGGATTCCATTGCCCAGCTATCTGT
CACTTCATCGAAAGGACAGTAGAAAAGGAAGATGGCTTCTACAAATGCCATCATTGCGATAAAGGAAAGG
CTATCGTTCAAGATGCCTCTACCGACAGTGGTCCCAAAGATGGACCCCCACCCACGAGGAACATCGTGGA
AAAAGAAGACGTTCCAACCACGTCTTCAAAGCAAGTGGATTGATGTGATATCTCCACTGACGTAAGGGAT
GACGCACAATCCCACTATCCTTCGCAAGACCCTTCCTCTATATAAGGAAGTTCATTTCATTTGGAGAGGA
TAAAACATTGCACCTATGGTGTTGCCCTGGCTGGGGTATGTCAGTGATCGCAGTAGAATGTACTAATTGA
CAAGTTGGAGAATACGGTAGAACGTCCTTATCCAACACAGCCTTTATCCCTCTCCCTGACGAGGTTTTTG
TCAGTGTAATATTTCTTTTTGAACTATCCAGCTTAGTACCGTACGGGAAAGTGACTGGTGTGCTTATCTT
TGAAATGTTACTTTGGGTTTCGGTTCTTTAGGTTAGTAAGAAAGCACTTGTCTTCTCATACAAAGGAAAA
CCTGAGACGTATCGCTTACGAAAGTAGCAATGAAAGAAAGGTGGTGGTTTTAATCGCTACCGCAAAAACG
ATGGGGTCGTTTTAATTAACTTCTCCTACGCAAGCGTCTAAACGGACGTTGGGGTTTTGCTAGTTTCTTT
AGAGAAAACTAGCTAAGTCTTTAATGTTATCATTAGAGATGGCATAAATATAATACTTGTGTCTGCTGAT
AAGATCATTTTAATTTGGACGATTAGACTTGTTGAACTACAGGTTACTGAATCACTTGCGCTAATCAACA
TGGGAGATATGTACGATGAATCATTTGACAAGTCGGGCGGTCCTGCTGACTTGATGGACGATTCTTGGGT
GGAATCAGTTTCGTGGAAAGATCTGTTGAAGAAGTTACACAGCATAAAATTTGCACTACAGTCTGGTAGA
GATGAGATCACTGGGTTACTAGCGGCACTGAATAGACAGTGTCCTTATTCACCATATGAGCAGTTTCCAG
ATAAGAAGGTGTATTTCCTTTTAGACTCACGGGCTAACAGTGCTCTTGGTGTGATTCAGAACGCTTCAGC
GTTCAAGAGACGAGCTGATGAGAAGAATGCAGTGGCGGGTGTTACAAATATTCCTGCGAATCCAAACACA
ACGGTTACGACGAACCAAGGGAGTACTACTACTACCAAGGCGAACACTGGCTCGACTTTGGAAGAAGACT
TGTACACTTATTACAAATTCGATGATGCCTCTACAGCTTTCCACAAATCTCTAACTTCGTTAGAGAACAT
GGAGTTGAAGAGTTATTACCGAAGGAACTTTGAGAAAGTATTCGGGATTAAGTTTGGTGGAGCAGCTGCT
AGTTCATCTGCACCGCCTCCAGCGAGTGGAGGTCCGATACGTCCTAATCCCTAGGGATTTAAGGACGTGA
ACTCTGTTGAGATCTCTGTGAAATTCAGAGGGTGGGTGATACCATATTCACTGATGCCATTAGCGACATC
TAAATAGGGCTAATTGTGACTAATTTGAGGGAATTTCCTTTACCATTGACGTCAGTGTCGTTGGTAGCAT
TTGAGTTTCGCAATGCACGAATTACTTAGGAAGTGGCTTGACGACACTAATGTGTTATTGTTAGATAATG
GTTTGGTGGTCAAGGTACGTAGTAGAGTCCCACATATTCGCACGTATGAAGTAATTGGAAAGTTGTCAGT
TTTTGATAATTCACTGGGAGATGATACGCTGTTTGAGGGAAAAGTAGAGAACGTATTTGTTTTTATGTTC
AGGCGGTTCTTGTGTGTCAACAAAGATGGACATTGTTACTCAAGGAAGCACGATGAGCTTTATTATTACG
GACGAGTGGACTTAGATTCTGTGAGTAAGGTTACCGAATTCTCTAGAAGGCCTCCATGGGGATCCGGTAC
CGAGCTCACGCGTCTCGAGGCCCGGGCATGTCCCGAAGACATTAAACTACGGTTCTTTAAGTAGATCCGT
GTCTGAAGTTTTAGGTTCAATTTAAACCTACGAGATTGACATTCTCGACTGATCTTGATTGATCGGTAAG
TCTTTTGTAATTTAATTTTCTTTTTGATTTTATTTTAAATTGTTATCTGTTTCTGTGTATAGACTGTTTG
AGATCGGCGTTTGGCCGACTCATTGTCTTACCATAGGGGAACGGACTTTGTTTGTGTTGTTATTTTATTT
GTATTTTATTAAAATTCTCAACGATCTGAAAAAGCCTCGCGGCTAAGAGATTGTTGGGGGGTGAGTAAGT
ACTTTTAAAGTGATGATGGTTACAAAGGCAAAAGGGGTAAAACCCCTCGCCTACGTAAGCGTTATTACGC
CCGTCTGTACTTATATCAGTACACTGACGAGTCCCTAAAGGACGAAACGGGAGAACGCTAGCCACCACCA
CCACCACCACGTGTGAATTACAGGTGACCAGCTCGAATTTCCCCGATCGTTCAAACATTTGGCAATAAAG
TTTCTTAAGATTGAATCCTGTTGCCGGTCTTGCGATGATTATCATATAATTTCTGTTGAATTACGTTAAG
CATGTAATAATTAACATGTAATGCATGACGTTATTTATGAGATGGGTTTTTATGATTAGAGTCCCGCAAT
TATACATTTAATACGCGATAGAAAACAAAATATAGCGCGCAAACTAGGATAAATTATCGCGCGCGGTGTC
ATCTATGTTACTAGATCGGGAATTAAACTATCAGTGTTTGACAGGATATATTGGCGGGTAAACCTAAGAG
AAAAGAGCGTTTATTAGAATAATCGGATATTTAAAAGGGCGTGAAAAGGTTTATCCGTTCGTCCATTTGT
ATGTGCATGCCAACCACAGGGTTCCCCTCGGGATCAAAGTACTTTGATCCAACCCCTCCGCTGCTATAGT
GCAGTCGGCTTCTGACGTTCAGTGCAGCCGTCTTCTGAAAACGACATGTCGCACAAGTCCTAAGTTACGC
GACAGGCTGCCGCCCTGCCCTTTTCCTGGCGTTTTCTTGTCGCGTGTTTTAGTCGCATAAAGTAGAATAC
TTGCGACTAGAACCGGAGACATTACGCCATGAACAAGAGCGCCGCCGCTGGCCTGCTGGGCTATGCCCGC
GTCAGCACCGACGACCAGGACTTGACCAACCAACGGGCCGAACTGCACGCGGCCGGCTGCACCAAGCTGT
TTTCCGAGAAGATCACCGGCACCAGGCGCGACCGCCCGGAGCTGGCCAGGATGCTTGACCACCTACGCCC
TGGCGACGTTGTGACAGTGACCAGGCTAGACCGCCTGGCCCGCAGCACCCGCGACCTACTGGACATTGCC
GAGCGCATCCAGGAGGCCGGCGCGGGCCTGCGTAGCCTGGCAGAGCCGTGGGCCGACACCACCACGCCGG
CCGGCCGCATGGTGTTGACCGTGTTCGCCGGCATTGCCGAGTTCGAGCGTTCCCTAATCATCGACCGCAC
CCGGAGCGGGCGCGAGGCCGCCAAGGCCCGAGGCGTGAAGTTTGGCCCCCGCCCTACCCTCACCCCGGCA
CAGATCGCGCACGCCCGCGAGCTGATCGACCAGGAAGGCCGCACCGTGAAAGAGGCGGCTGCACTGCTTG
GCGTGCATCGCTCGACCCTGTACCGCGCACTTGAGCGCAGCGAGGAAGTGACGCCCACCGAGGCCAGGCG
GCGCGGTGCCTTCCGTGAGGACGCATTGACCGAGGCCGACGCCCTGGCGGCCGCCGAGAATGAACGCCAA
GAGGAACAAGCATGAAACCGCACCAGGACGGCCAGGACGAACCGTTTTTCATTACCGAAGAGATCGAGGC
GGAGATGATCGCGGCCGGGTACGTGTTCGAGCCGCCCGCGCACGTCTCAACCGTGCGGCTGCATGAAATC
CTGGCCGGTTTGTCTGATGCCAAGCTGGCGGCCTGGCCGGCCAGCTTGGCCGCTGAAGAAACCGAGCGCC
GCCGTCTAAAAAGGTGATGTGTATTTGAGTAAAACAGCTTGCGTCATGCGGTCGCTGCGTATATGATGCG
ATGAGTAAATAAACAAATACGCAAGGGGAACGCATGAAGGTTATCGCTGTACTTAACCAGAAAGGCGGGT
CAGGCAAGACGACCATCGCAACCCATCTAGCCCGCGCCCTGCAACTCGCCGGGGCCGATGTTCTGTTAGT
CGATTCCGATCCCCAGGGCAGTGCCCGCGATTGGGCGGCCGTGCGGGAAGATCAACCGCTAACCGTTGTC
GGCATCGACCGCCCGACGATTGACCGCGACGTGAAGGCCATCGGCCGGCGCGACTTCGTAGTGATCGACG
GAGCGCCCCAGGCGGCGGACTTGGCTGTGTCCGCGATCAAGGCAGCCGACTTCGTGCTGATTCCGGTGCA
GCCAAGCCCTTACGACATATGGGCCACCGCCGACCTGGTGGAGCTGGTTAAGCAGCGCATTGAGGTCACG
GATGGAAGGCTACAAGCGGCCTTTGTCGTGTCGCGGGCGATCAAAGGCACGCGCATCGGCGGTGAGGTTG
CCGAGGCGCTGGCCGGGTACGAGCTGCCCATTCTTGAGTCCCGTATCACGCAGCGCGTGAGCTACCCAGG
CACTGCCGCCGCCGGCACAACCGTTCTTGAATCAGAACCCGAGGGCGACGCTGCCCGCGAGGTCCAGGCG
CTGGCCGCTGAAATTAAATCAAAACTCATTTGAGTTAATGAGGTAAAGAGAAAATGAGCAAAAGCACAAA
CACGCTAAGTGCCGGCCGTCCGAGCGCACGCAGCAGCAAGGCTGCAACGTTGGCCAGCCTGGCAGACACG
CCAGCCATGAAGCGGGTCAACTTTCAGTTGCCGGCGGAGGATCACACCAAGCTGAAGATGTACGCGGTAC
GCCAAGGCAAGACCATTACCGAGCTGCTATCTGAATACATCGCGCAGCTACCAGAGTAAATGAGCAAATG
AATAAATGAGTAGATGAATTTTAGCGGCTAAAGGAGGCGGCATGGAAAATCAAGAACAACCAGGCACCGA
CGCCGTGGAATGCCCCATGTGTGGAGGAACGGGCGGTTGGCCAGGCGTAAGCGGCTGGGTTGCCTGCCGG
CCCTGCAATGGCACTGGAACCCCCAAGCCCGAGGAATCGGCGTGAGCGGTCGCAAACCATCCGGCCCGGT
ACAAATCGGCGCGGCGCTGGGTGATGACCTGGTGGAGAAGTTGAAGGCCGCGCAGGCCGCCCAGCGGCAA
CGCATCGAGGCAGAAGCACGCCCCGGTGAATCGTGGCAAGCGGCCGCTGATCGAATCCGCAAAGAATCCC
GGCAACCGCCGGCAGCCGGTGCGCCGTCGATTAGGAAGCCGCCCAAGGGCGACGAGCAACCAGATTTTTT
CGTTCCGATGCTCTATGACGTGGGCACCCGCGATAGTCGCAGCATCATGGACGTGGCCGTTTTCCGTCTG
TCGAAGCGTGACCGACGAGCTGGCGAGGTGATCCGCTACGAGCTTCCAGACGGGCACGTAGAGGTTTCCG
CAGGGCCGGCCGGCATGGCCAGTGTGTGGGATTACGACCTGGTACTGATGGCGGTTTCCCATCTAACCGA
ATCCATGAACCGATACCGGGAAGGGAAGGGAGACAAGCCCGGCCGCGTGTTCCGTCCACACGTTGCGGAC
GTACTCAAGTTCTGCCGGCGAGCCGATGGCGGAAAGCAGAAAGACGACCTGGTAGAAACCTGCATTCGGT
TAAACACCACGCACGTTGCCATGCAGCGTACGAAGAAGGCCAAGAACGGCCGCCTGGTGACGGTATCCGA
GGGTGAAGCCTTGATTAGCCGCTACAAGATCGTAAAGAGCGAAACCGGGCGGCCGGAGTACATCGAGATC
GAGCTAGCTGATTGGATGTACCGCGAGATCACAGAAGGCAAGAACCCGGACGTGCTGACGGTTCACCCCG
ATTACTTTTTGATCGATCCCGGCATCGGCCGTTTTCTCTACCGCCTGGCACGCCGCGCCGCAGGCAAGGC
AGAAGCCAGATGGTTGTTCAAGACGATCTACGAACGCAGTGGCAGCGCCGGAGAGTTCAAGAAGTTCTGT
TTCACCGTGCGCAAGCTGATCGGGTCAAATGACCTGCCGGAGTACGATTTGAAGGAGGAGGCGGGGCAGG
CTGGCCCGATCCTAGTCATGCGCTACCGCAACCTGATCGAGGGCGAAGCATCCGCCGGTTCCTAATGTAC
GGAGCAGATGCTAGGGCAAATTGCCCTAGCAGGGGAAAAAGGTCGAAAAGGTCTCTTTCCTGTGGATAGC
ACGTACATTGGGAACCCAAAGCCGTACATTGGGAACCGGAACCCGTACATTGGGAACCCAAAGCCGTACA
TTGGGAACCGGTCACACATGTAAGTGACTGATATAAAAGAGAAAAAAGGCGATTTTTCCGCCTAAAACTC
TTTAAAACTTATTAAAACTCTTAAAACCCGCCTGGCCTGTGCATAACTGTCTGGCCAGCGCACAGCCGAA
GAGCTGCAAAAAGCGCCTACCCTTCGGTCGCTGCGCTCCCTACGCCCCGCCGCTTCGCGTCGGCCTATCG
CGGCCGCTGGCCGCTCAAAAATGGCTGGCCTACGGCCAGGCAATCTACCAGGGCGCGGACAAGCCGCGCC
GTCGCCACTCGACCGCCGGCGCCCACATCAAGGCACCCTGCCTCGCGCGTTTCGGTGATGACGGTGAAAA
CCTCTGACACATGCAGCTCCCGGAGACGGTCACAGCTTGTCTGTAAGCGGATGCCGGGAGCAGACAAGCC
CGTCAGGGCGCGTCAGCGGGTGTTGGCGGGTGTCGGGGCGCAGCCATGACCCAGTCACGTAGCGATAGCG
GAGTGTATACTGGCTTAACTATGCGGCATCAGAGCAGATTGTACTGAGAGTGCACCATATGCGGTGTGAA
ATACCGCACAGATGCGTAAGGAGAAAATACCGCATCAGGCGCTCTTCCGCTTCCTCGCTCACTGACTCGC
TGCGCTCGGTCGTTCGGCTGCGGCGAGCGGTATCAGCTCACTCAAAGGCGGTAATACGGTTATCCACAGA
ATCAGGGGATAACGCAGGAAAGAACATGTGAGCAAAAGGCCAGCAAAAGGCCAGGAACCGTAAAAAGGCC
GCGTTGCTGGCGTTTTTCCATAGGCTCCGCCCCCCTGACGAGCATCACAAAAATCGACGCTCAAGTCAGA
GGTGGCGAAACCCGACAGGACTATAAAGATACCAGGCGTTTCCCCCTGGAAGCTCCCTCGTGCGCTCTCC
TGTTCCGACCCTGCCGCTTACCGGATACCTGTCCGCCTTTCTCCCTTCGGGAAGCGTGGCGCTTTCTCAT
AGCTCACGCTGTAGGTATCTCAGTTCGGTGTAGGTCGTTCGCTCCAAGCTGGGCTGTGTGCACGAACCCC
CCGTTCAGCCCGACCGCTGCGCCTTATCCGGTAACTATCGTCTTGAGTCCAACCCGGTAAGACACGACTT
ATCGCCACTGGCAGCAGCCACTGGTAACAGGATTAGCAGAGCGAGGTATGTAGGCGGTGCTACAGAGTTC
TTGAAGTGGTGGCCTAACTACGGCTACACTAGAAGGACAGTATTTGGTATCTGCGCTCTGCTGAAGCCAG
TTACCTTCGGAAAAAGAGTTGGTAGCTCTTGATCCGGCAAACAAACCACCGCTGGTAGCGGTGGTTTTTT
TGTTTGCAAGCAGCAGATTACGCGCAGAAAAAAAGGATCTCAAGAAGATCCTTTGATCTTTTCTACGGGG
TCTGACGCTCAGTGGAACGAAAACTCACGTTAAGGGCTGATGAATCCCCTAATGATTTTTATCAAAATCA
TTAAGTTAAGGTAGATACACATCTTGTCATATGATCAAATGGTTTCGCCAAAAATCAATAATCAGACAAC
AAAATGTGCGAACTCGATATTTTACACGACTCTCTTTACCAATTCTGCCCCGAATTACACTTAAAACGAC
TCAACAGCTTAACGTTGGCTTGCCACGCCTTACTTGACTGTAAAACTCTCACTCTTACCGAACTTGGCCG
TAACCTGCCAACCAAAGCGAGAACAAAACATAACATCAAACGAATCGACCGATTGTTAGGTAATCGTCAC
CTCCACAAAGAGCGACTCGCTGTATACCGTTGGCATGCTAGCTTTATCTGTTCGGGCAATACGATGCCCA
TTGTACTTGTTGACTGGTCTGATATCCGTGAGCAAAAACGGCTTATGGTATTGCGAGCTTCAGTCGCACT
ACACGGTCGTTCTGTTACTCTTTATGAGAAAGCGTTCCCGCTTTCAGAGCAATGTTCAAAGAAAGCTCAT
GACCAATTTCTAGCCGACCTTGCGAGCATTCTACCGAGTAACACCACACCGCTCATTGTCAGTGATGCTG
GCTTTAAAGTGCCATGGTATAAATCCGTTGAGAAGCTGGGTTGGTACTGGTTAAGTCGAGTAAGAGGAAA
AGTACAATATGCAGACCTAGGAGCGGAAAACTGGAAACCTATCAGCAACTTACATGATATGTCATCTAGT
CACTCAAAGACTTTAGGCTATAAGAGGCTGACTAAAAGCAATCCAATCTCATGCCAAATTCTATTGTATA
AATCTCGCTCTAAAGGCCGAAAAAATCAGCGCTCGACACGGACTCATTGTCACCACCCGTCACCTAAAAT
CTACTCAGCGTCGGCAAAGGAGCCATGGATTCTAGCAACTAACTTACCTGTTGAAATTCGAACACCCAAA
CAACTTGTTAATATCTATTCGAAGCGAATGCAGATTGAAGAAACCTTCCGAGACTTGAAAAGTCCTGCCT
ACGGACTAGGCCTACGCCATAGCCGAACGAGCAGCTCAGAGCGTTTTGATATCATGCTGCTAATCGCCCT
GATGCTTCAACTAACATGTTGGCTTGCGGGCGTTCATGCTCAGAAACAAGGTTGGGACAAGCACTTCCAG
GCTAACACAGTCAGAAATCGAAACGTACTCTCAACAGTTCGCTTAGGCATGGAAGTTTTGCGGCATTCTG
GCTACACAATAACAAGGGAAGACTCACTCGTGGCTGCAACCCTGCTTACTCAAAATCTATTCACACATGG
TTACGTTTTGGGGAAATTATGAGGGGATCTCTCAGCGTTAAGGGATTTTGGTCATGCATTCTAGGTACTA
AAACAATTCATCCAGTAAAATATAATATTTTATTTTCTCCCAATCAGGCTTGATCCCCAGTAAGTCAAAA
AATAGCTCGACATACTGTTCTTCCCCGATATCCTCCCTGATCGACCGGACGCAGAAGGCAATGTCATACC
ACTTGTCCGCCCTGCCGCTTCTCCCAAGATCAATAAAGCCACTTACTTTGCCATCTTTCACAAAGATGTT
GCTGTCTCCCAGGTCGCCGTGGGAAAAGACAAGTTCCTCTTCGGGCTTTTCCGTCTTTAAAAAATCATAC
AGCTCGCGCGGATCTTTAAATGGAGTGTCTTCTTCCCAGTTTTCGCAATCCACATCGGCCAGATCGTTAT
TCAGTAAGTAATCCAATTCGGCTAAGCGGCTGTCTAAGCTATTCGTATAGGGACAATCCGATATGTCGAT
GGAGTGAAAGAGCCTGATGCACTCCGCATACAGCTCGATAATCTTTTCAGGGCTTTGTTCATCTTCATAC
TCTTCCGAGCAAAGGACGCCATCGGCCTCACTCATGAGCAGATTGCTCCAGCCATCATGCCGTTCAAAGT
GCAGGACCTTTGGAACAGGCAGCTTTCCTTCCAGCCATAGCATCATGTCCTTTTCCCGTTCCACATCATA
GGTGGTCCCTTTATACCGGCTGTCCGTCATTTTTAAATATAGGTTTTCATTTTCTCCCACCAGCTTATAT
ACCTTAGCAGGAGACATTCCTTCCGTATCTTTTACGCAGCGGTATTTTTCGATCAGTTTTTTCAATTCCG
GTGATATTCTCATTTTAGCCATTTATTATTTCCTTCCTCTTTTCTACAGTATTTAAAGATACCCCAAGAA
GCTAATTATAACAAGACGAACTCCAATTCACTGTTCCTTGCATTCTAAAACCTTAAATACCAGAAAACAG
CTTTTTCAAAGTTGTTTTCAAAGTTGGCGTATAACATAGTATCGACGGAGCCGATTTTGAAACCGCGGTG
ATCACAGGCAGCAACGCTCTGTCATCGTTACAATCAACATGCTACCCTCCGCGAGATCATCCGTGTTTCA
AACCCGGCAGCTTAGTTGCCGTTCTTCCGAATAGCATCGGTAACATGAGCAAAGTCTGCCGCCTTACAAC
GGCTCTCCCGCTGACGCCGTCCCGGACTGATGGGCTGCCTGTATCGAGTGGTGATTTTGTGCCGAGCTGC
CGGTCGGGGAGCTGTTGGCTGGCTGGTGGCAGGATATATTGTGGTGTAAACAAATTGACGCTTAGACAAC
TTAATAACACATTGCGGACGTTTTTAATGTACTGAATTAACGCCGAATTAATTCCTAGGCCACCATGTTG
GGCCCGGCGCGCC
Features (pLannotate 1.2.2; 19 found; start..end, strand, type, name):
      1..21      -  misc_feature   MCS (fragment): pUC18/19 multiple cloning site
     96..770     +  promoter       CaMV 35S promoter (enhanced): cauliflower mosaic virus 35S promoter with a duplicated enhancer region
   1330..1941    +  CDS            CP: CAPSD_TRVPP - Experimental evidence at protein level: Swiss-Prot protein existence level 1. Capsid protein self-assembles to form rod-shaped virions about 22 nm in diameter with a central canal enclosing the viral genomic RNA. From Tobacco rattle virus (isolate PpK20) (TRV).
   2113..2415    +  CDS            P40_TRVPP (fragment): Experimental evidence at protein level: Swiss-Prot protein existence level 1. Involved in transmission of the virus by the vector nematode Paratrichodorus pachydermus. From Tobacco rattle virus (isolate PpK20) (TRV).
   2832..2871    +  ncRNA          TLS-PK6: Accession: RF01101 - Pseudoknot of tRNA-like structure
   2867..2922    +  ncRNA          Hammerhead 3: Accession: RF00008 - Hammerhead ribozyme (type III)
   2932..2950    +  CDS            9xHis (fragment): 9xHis affinity tag
   2985..3237    +  terminator     NOS terminator: nopaline synthase terminator and poly(A) signal
   3259..3283    +  misc_feature   RB T-DNA repeat: right border repeat from nopaline C58 T-DNA
   3623..4024    +  CDS            Y4CG_SINFN (fragment): Protein inferred from homology: Swiss-Prot protein existence level 3. From Sinorhizobium fredii (strain NBRC 101917 / NGR234).
   4584..5213    +  CDS            pVS1 StaA: stability protein from the Pseudomonas plasmid pVS1 (Heeb et al., 2000)
   5642..6715    +  CDS            pVS1 RepA: replication protein from the Pseudomonas plasmid pVS1 (Heeb et al., 2000)
   6781..6975    +  rep_origin     pVS1 oriV: origin of replication for the Pseudomonas plasmid pVS1 (Heeb et al., 2000)
   7178..7217    +  CDS            rop (fragment): Rop protein, which maintains plasmids at low copy number; rop
   7319..7459    +  misc_feature   bom: basis of mobility region from pBR322
   7645..8233    -  rep_origin     ori: high-copy-number ColE1/pMB1/pBR322/pUC origin of replication
   8341..8410    -  ncRNA          RNA-OUT: Accession: RF00240 - RNA-OUT
   9658..10452   -  CDS            KanR: aminoglycoside phosphotransferase; aphA-3; confers resistance to kanamycin
  10877..10901   +  misc_feature   LB T-DNA repeat: left border repeat from nopaline C58 T-DNA
