[The description below was written by a language model from this plasmid's Addgene catalogue record and pLannotate feature annotations shown in this document.]
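Description:
pYL156 (TRV RNA2) is a binary T-DNA vector built on the pCAMBIA0390 backbone that carries a modified cDNA copy of Tobacco rattle virus RNA2. It is used for virus-induced gene silencing (VIGS) in plants and works together with a partner plasmid, pYL192, which supplies TRV RNA1. The plasmid is selected with kanamycin through an aphA-3-type KanR gene. It replicates in E. coli from a high-copy ColE1/pMB1-type origin with a pBR322 bom site. The pVS1 oriV, RepA and StaA functions are the standard module for replication and stable maintenance in Agrobacterium.

Between the nopaline-type left and right T-DNA border repeats, an enhanced CaMV 35S promoter with a duplicated enhancer drives transcription of the viral cDNA. The annotated viral parts include the TRV coat protein coding sequence, a fragment of the P40 protein associated with nematode transmission, and the 3′ tRNA-like pseudoknot structure. The catalogue lists a series of restriction sites in the viral insert for cloning, which is where fragments of plant target genes would be placed. A hammerhead ribozyme directly follows the viral 3′ end and is followed in turn by the NOS terminator. This arrangement lets the transcript self-cleave to give a near-authentic viral terminus. After T-DNA delivery, the recombinant RNA2 is replicated with help from RNA1, spreads through the plant and triggers silencing of the matching host gene.

The sequenced record is 11,003 nt, longer than the catalogued total size of 9,663 bp. Most of this difference is explained by an IS4-like insertion element of about 1.3 kb between the ori and KanR. The depositor reports this insertion and a few single-base differences from the GenBank reference, including a known pVS1 RepA variant, and states that none of them affects function.
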