Addgene plasmid #148969: pYL156 (TRV RNA2)
Purpose: Modified Tobacco Rattle Virus RNA 2; used for virus induced gene silencing in plants along with pYL192 (TRV RNA1)
Depositing lab: Savithramma Dinesh-Kumar. Depositing organization: Yale University. Publication: Tobacco Rar1, EDS1 and NPR1/NIM1 like genes are required for N-mediated resistance to tobacco mosaic virus. Liu Y, Schiff M, Marathe R, Dinesh-Kumar SP. Plant J. 2002 May;30(4):415-29. doi: 10.1046/j.1365-313x.2002.01297.x. PubMed 12028572.
Backbone
  Vector backbone: pCAMBIA0390 T-DNA vector
  Backbone size w/o insert (bp): 6426
  Total vector size (bp): 9663
  Vector type: T-DNA vector
  Selectable markers: Kanamycin
Growth in bacteria
  Bacterial resistance: Kanamycin, 50 μg/mL
  Growth temperature: 37°C
  Growth strain: DH5alpha
  Growth instructions: We prefer to use DH10B cells
  Copy number: High Copy
Gene/Insert
  Gene/Insert name: Modified TRV RNA2
  Species: Modified Tobacco Rattle Virus RNA 2
  Insert size (bp): 2106
  Mutation: see comments section below
  GenBank ID: AF406991
  Cloning method: Restriction Enzyme; 5′ cloning site EcoRI, XbaI, StuI, NcoI, BamHI, KpnI, SacI, MluI, XhoI, XmaI (unknown if destroyed); 3′ cloning site None (unknown if destroyed)
  Sequencing primers: 5′ TGTTACTCAAGGAAGCACGATGAGCT
Terms and licenses: Academic/Nonprofit Terms; Industry Terms: Not Available to Industry
Depositor comments: There are a few differences between the Addgene full sequence and the Genbank ID: AF406991. These discrepancies were confirmed to not cause functional differences: 1 bp insertion (T3313) in backbone. 1 bp mismatch (T5593C) and 1 bp insertion (G5646) in pVS1 RepA (known variant). IS4-like element inserted between ori and KanR (1338bp insert at positions 8295-9632bp).
How to cite: pYL156 (TRV RNA2) was a gift from Savithramma Dinesh-Kumar (Addgene plasmid # 148969 ; http://n2t.net/addgene:148969 ; RRID:Addgene_148969)
